>Addgene plasmid #10964 | pcDNA3.1hisA cdc25c | addgene partial sequence | sequence record 17933 | 10964 with T7
CTACGGAACTCTTCTCATCCACAAGAGAGGAAGGAAGCTCTGGCTCAGGACCCAGTTTTAGGTCTAATCA
AAGGAAAATGTTAAACCTGCTCCTGGAGAGAGACACTTCCTTTACCGTCTGTCCAGATGTCCCTAGAACT
CCAGTGGGCAAATTTCTTGGTGATTCTGCAAACCTAAGCATTTTGTCTGGAGGAACCCCAAAATGTTGCC
TCGATCTTTCGAATCTTAGCAGTGGGGAGATAACTGCCACTCAGCTTACCACTTCTGCAGACCTTGATGA
AACTGGTCACCTGGATTCTTCAGGACTTCAGGAAGTGCATTTAGCTGGGATGAATCATGACCAGCACCTA
ATGAAATGTAGCCCAGCACAGCTTCTTTGTAGCACTCCGAATGGTTTGGACCGTGGCCATAGAAAGAGAG
ATGCAATGTGTAGTTCATCTGCAAATAAAGAAAATGACAATGGAAACTTGGTGGACAGTGAAATGAAATA
TTTGGGCAGTCCCATTACTACTGTTCCAAAATTGGATAAAAATCCAAACCTAGGAGAAGACCAGGCAGAA
GAGATTTCAGATGAATTAATGGAGTTTTCCCTGAAAGATCAAGAAGCAAAGGTGAGCAGAAGTGGCCTAT
ATCGCTCCCCGTCGATGCCAGAGAACTTGAACAGGCCAAGACTGAAGC
