[The description below was written by a language model from this plasmid's Addgene catalogue record.]
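Description:
pcDNA3.1hisA cdc25c is a mammalian expression plasmid built on the commercial pcDNA3.1 His A backbone (about 5.5 kb without insert), carrying a roughly 1.45 kb insert encoding human CDC25C. It is maintained in E. coli as a high-copy plasmid under ampicillin selection, and it carries a neomycin resistance marker so that transfected mammalian cells can be selected with G418, allowing stable as well as transient expression.

The cdc25c coding sequence was inserted by restriction cloning in frame with the backbone-encoded N-terminal 6xHis tag, so the protein is produced as a His-tagged fusion that can be detected with tag-directed reagents or captured by metal-affinity chromatography. The record does not explicitly state the promoter and no feature table is provided. However, the listed sequencing primer sites (T7 upstream and BGH reverse downstream) indicate that the insert is flanked by a T7 promoter/priming site and the bovine growth hormone polyadenylation region, which is the usual arrangement in pcDNA3.1-series vectors, where expression in mammalian cells is typically driven by the CMV immediate-early promoter.

CDC25C is a dual-specificity phosphatase that activates the cyclin B–CDK1 complex to promote entry into mitosis. The associated publication concerns redox regulation of Cdc25C, so the construct was evidently used to express tagged wild-type human CDC25C in mammalian cells to study how oxidative conditions affect the protein. More generally, it suits overexpression, pull-down and cell-cycle studies of this phosphatase.
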