Addgene plasmid #10964: pcDNA3.1hisA cdc25c
Depositing lab: Toren Finkel. Depositing organization: National Heart, Lung, and Blood Institute (NHLBI). Publication: Redox regulation of Cdc25C. Savitsky PA, Finkel T. J Biol Chem. 2002 Jun 7. 277(23):20535-40. 10.1074/jbc.M201589200 PubMed 11925443.
Backbone
  Vector backbone: pcDNA3.1 His A
  Backbone manufacturer: Invitrogen
  Backbone size w/o insert (bp): 5500
  Vector type: Mammalian Expression
  Selectable markers: Neomycin (select with G418)
Growth in bacteria
  Bacterial resistance: Ampicillin, 100 μg/mL
  Growth temperature: 37°C
  Growth strain: DH5alpha
  Copy number: High Copy
Gene/Insert
  Gene/Insert name: cdc25c
  Species: H. sapiens (human)
  Insert size (bp): 1450
  Entrez Gene: CDC25C (a.k.a. CDC25, PPP1R60)
  Tag / fusion protein: 6xHis (N terminal on backbone)
  Cloning method: Restriction Enzyme
  Sequencing primers: 5′ T7; 3′ BGHrev
Resource information
  A portion of this plasmid was derived from a plasmid made by: cdc25C was a gift from Dr. Helen Piwnica-Worms
Terms and licenses: Academic/Nonprofit Terms; Industry Terms: Not Available to Industry
How to cite: pcDNA3.1hisA cdc25c was a gift from Toren Finkel (Addgene plasmid # 10964 ; http://n2t.net/addgene:10964 ; RRID:Addgene_10964)
